Addgene plasmid #201989: pBEL2710
Purpose: Complementation of M. smegmatis MceG(∆294-360)
Depositing lab: Gira Bhabha & Damian Ekiert. Depositing organization: NYU Grossman School of Medicine. Publication: Structure of an endogenous mycobacterial MCE lipid transporter. Chen J, Fruhauf A, Fan C, Ponce J, Ueberheide B, Bhabha G, Ekiert D. Res Sq. 2023 Jan 10:rs.3.rs-2412186. doi: 10.21203/rs.3.rs-2412186/v1. Preprint. PubMed 36711512.
Backbone
  Vector backbone: pMV261-Zeo
  Vector type: Bacterial Expression
Growth in bacteria
  Bacterial resistance: Bleocin (Zeocin), 50 μg/mL
  Growth temperature: 37°C
  Growth strain: DH5alpha
  Copy number: Low Copy
Gene/Insert
  Gene/Insert name: mceG (alt name: MSMEG_1366)
  Species: M. smegmatis
  Mutation: Deletion of residues 294-360
  Cloning method: Gibson Cloning
  Sequencing primers: 5′ cagcgaggacaacttgag; 3′ tgtcaacacgtgctcgag
Resource information
  A portion of this plasmid was derived from a plasmid made by: Jeffery Cox (source of pMV261-Zeo plasmid)
Terms and licenses: Academic/Nonprofit Terms; Industry Terms: Not Available to Industry
Depositor comments: Please visit https://www.biorxiv.org/content/10.1101/2022.12.08.519548v2.full for bioRxiv preprint.
How to cite: pBEL2710 was a gift from Gira Bhabha & Damian Ekiert (Addgene plasmid # 201989 ; http://n2t.net/addgene:201989 ; RRID:Addgene_201989)
