[The description below was written by a language model from this plasmid's Addgene catalogue record and pLannotate feature annotations shown in this document.]
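Description:
pBEL2710 is a bacterial expression plasmid built on the pMV261-Zeo backbone, a derivative of the pMV261 family of E. coli–mycobacteria shuttle vectors, and is intended for complementation experiments in Mycobacterium smegmatis. The 4,564 nt sequence record carries a ColE1/pUC-type origin for propagation in E. coli (the catalogue nonetheless lists the plasmid as low copy) and a Sh ble bleomycin-resistance gene driven by the synthetic EM7 promoter, giving Zeocin selection. The automated annotation leaves roughly the first 1.3 kb and the last 1.1 kb of the sequence unlabelled. No mycobacterial replication origin or promoter upstream of the insert is identified in the feature table, so although such elements would be expected in a pMV261-type vector, the record does not confirm them.

The insert, introduced by Gibson assembly, is M. smegmatis mceG (MSMEG_1366) carrying a deletion of residues 294–360. The annotation tool detects it as an 885 bp coding region matched by homology to a fragment of Mkl, the M. tuberculosis counterpart, which is consistent with a truncated MceG. A remnant of the multiple cloning site and the E. coli rrnB T1 transcription terminator follow the coding sequence. No epitope tag or reporter is annotated.

According to the stated purpose, the plasmid supplies the MceG(∆294–360) variant for complementation in M. smegmatis. It comes from work on the structure of an endogenous mycobacterial MCE lipid transporter, so it presumably tests whether the deleted C-terminal region is needed for function, in comparison with other mceG constructs. The record does not describe the recipient strain or the phenotypes assayed.
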