Features (pLannotate 1.2.2; 6 found; start..end, strand, type, name):
   1301..2185    +  CDS            mkl (fragment): MKL_MYCTU - Experimental evidence at protein level: Swiss-Prot protein existence level 1. Not known, could be involved in the transport of ribonucleotides. From Mycobacterium tuberculosis (strain ATCC 25618 / H37Rv).
   2196..2213    -  misc_feature   MCS (fragment): multiple cloning site
   2260..2306    +  terminator     rrnB T1 terminator: transcription terminator T1 from the E. coli rrnB gene
   2345..2392    +  promoter       EM7 promoter: synthetic bacterial promoter&nbsp
   2411..2785    +  CDS            BleoR: antibiotic-binding protein; Sh ble from Streptoalloteichus hindustanus; confers resistance to bleomycin, phleomycin, and Zeocin™
   2837..3425    +  rep_origin     ori: high-copy-number ColE1/pMB1/pBR322/pUC origin of replication
>Addgene plasmid #201989 | pBEL2710 | addgene full sequence | sequence record 400022 | Addgene NGS Result
TGCCGAGTGCCACGCGCGAAACGCCGAATTTCCGTGCAACGACGTGTGTCCCGGACCGCTACCGGACAGC
GAGGTCCGCGCCATCGCCAACAGCATTTGGCGTTGGATCACAACCAAGTCGCGCATTTGGGCGGACGGGA
TCGTGGTCTACGAGGCCACACTCAGTGCGCGCCAGTCGGCCATCTCGCGGAAGGGCGCAGCAGCGCGCAC
GGCGGCGAGCACAGTTGCGCGGCGCGCAAAGTCCGCGTCAGCCATGGAGGCATTGCTATGAGCGACGGCT
ACAGCGACGGCTACAACCGGCAGCCGACTGTCCGCAAAAAGCGGCGCGTGACCGCCGCCGAAGGCGCTCG
AATCACCGGACTATCCGAACGCCACGTCGTCCGGCTCGTGGCGCAGGAACGCAGCGAGTGGCTCGCCGAG
CAGGCTGCACGCCGCGAACGCATCCGCGCCTATCACGACGACGAGGGCCACTCTTGGCCGCAAACGGCCA
AACATTTCGGGCTGCATCTGGACACCGTTAAGCGACTCGGCTATCGGGCGAGGAAAGAGCGTGCGGCAGA
ACAGGAAGCGGCTCAAAAGGCCCACAACGAAGCCGACAATCCACCGCTGTTCTAACGCAATTGGGGAGCG
GGTGTCGCGGGGGTTCCGTGGGGGGTTCCGTTGCAACGGGTCGGACAGGTAAAAGTCCTGGTAGACGCTA
GTTTTCTGGTTTGGGCCATGCCTGTCTCGTTGCGTGTTTCGTTGCGCCCGTTTTGAATACCAGCCAGACG
AGACGGGGTTCTACGAATCTTGGTCGATACCAAGCCATTTCCGCTGAATATCGGGGAGCTCACCGCCAGA
ATCGGTGGTTGTGGTGATGTACGTGGCGAACTCCGTTGTAGTGCCTGTGGTGGCATCCGTGGCGCGGCCG
CGGTACCAGATCTTTAAATCTAGACGGTGACCACAACGCGCCCGCTTTGATCGGGGACGTCTGCGGCCGA
CCATTTACGGGTCTTGTTGTCGTTGGCGGTCATGGGCCGAACATACTCACCCGGATCGGAGGGCCGAGGA
CAAGGTCGAACGAGGGGCATGACCCGGTGCGGGGCTTCTTGCACTCGGCATAGGCGAGTGCTAAGAATAA
CGTTGGCACTCGCGACCGGTGAGTGCTAGGTCGGGACGGTGAGGCCAGGCCCGTCGTCGCAGCGAGTGGC
AGCGAGGACAACTTGAGCCGTCCGTCGCGGGCACTGCGCCCGGCCAGCGTAAGTAGCGGGGTTGCCGTCA
CCCGGTGACCCCCGTTTCATCCCCGATCCGGAGGAATCACTTCGCAATGGGCGTCCAAATCGACGTGACG
GGGTTGAGCAAGTCTTTCGGGTCGTCAAAGATCTGGGAAGACGTGACCATGTCGATCCCGGCCGGCGAGG
TGAGCGTGCTGCTGGGCCCCTCCGGTACCGGCAAATCCGTGTTCCTGAAGTCGCTGATCGGTTTGCTCCG
CCCCGAACGTGGCTCCATCGTCATCGACGGCACCGACATCCTGCAGTGCTCGGCCAAGGAGCTCTACGAG
ATCCGCACGCTGTTCGGTGTGCTGTTCCAGGACGGCGCGCTGTTCGGCTCGATGAACATCTACGACAACA
CCGCGTTCCCGCTCCGTGAGCACACCAAGAAGAGCGAGAGCGAAATCCGCAAGATCGTGATGGAGAAGCT
CGACCTGGTCGGTATGCCCAACGACGGGCACAAGTTCCCCGGTGAGATCTCCGGCGGTATGCGCAAGCGC
GCCGGTCTGGCCCGCGCACTCGTGCTCGATCCGGAGATCATCCTCTGCGACGAGCCGGACTCGGGTCTGG
ACCCGGTGCGTACGGCCTACCTGTCGCAGCTGCTGATCGACATCAACGCGCAGATCGACGCGACCGTGCT
GATCGTGACGCACAACATCAACATCGCCCGCACCGTGCCCGACAACATGGGCATGCTGTTCCGCAAGCAG
CTGGTGATGTTCGGCCCGCGTGAGGTGCTTCTGACCAGCGAGGAGCCGGTGGTCAAGCAGTTCCTCAACG
GCCGCCGTATCGGCCCGATCGGTATGTCGGAGGAGAAGGACGAGGCCACCGCGGCCGCCGAGCAGGCCCT
GGTGGACGCCGGCCAGCACGACGGCGGTGTCGAGGAGATCGAGGGTGTGCCGCCGCAGCTGCAGGCCACC
CCGGGTATGCCCGAGTAAGATCCAGCTGCAGAATTCGAAGCTTATCGATGTCGACGTAGTTAACTAGCGT
ACGATCGACTGCCAGGCATCAAATAAAACGAAAGGCTCAGTCGAAAGACTGGGCCTTTCGTTTTATGCCA
TCATGGCCGCGGTGATCAGCTAGCTCGAGCACGTGTTGACAATTAATCATCGGCATAGTATATCGGCATA
GTATAATACGACAAGGTGAGGAACTAAACCATGGCTAAGTTGACCAGTGCCGTTCCGGTGCTCACCGCGC
GCGACGTCGCCGGAGCGGTCGAGTTCTGGACCGACCGGCTCGGGTTCTCCCGGGACTTCGTGGAGGACGA
CTTCGCCGGTGTGGTCCGGGACGACGTGACCCTGTTCATCAGCGCGGTCCAGGACCAGGTGGTGCCGGAC
AACACCCTGGCCTGGGTGTGGGTGCGCGGCCTGGACGAGCTGTACACCGAGTGGTCGGAGGTCGTGTCCA
CGAACTTCCGGGACGCCTCCGGGCCGGCCATGACCGAGATCGGCGAGCAGCCGTGGGGGCGGGAGTTCGC
CCTGCGCGACCCGGCCGGCAACTGCGTGCACTTCGTGGCCGAGGAGCAGGACTGAGAATCTAGTTCCATG
AGCGTCAGACCCCGTAGAAAAGATCAAAGGATCTTCTTGAGATCCTTTTTTTCTGCGCGTAATCTGCTGC
TTGCAAACAAAAAAACCACCGCTACCAGCGGTGGTTTGTTTGCCGGATCAAGAGCTACCAACTCTTTTTC
CGAAGGTAACTGGCTTCAGCAGAGCGCAGATACCAAATACTGTCCTTCTAGTGTAGCCGTAGTTAGGCCA
CCACTTCAAGAACTCTGTAGCACCGCCTACATACCTCGCTCTGCTAATCCTGTTACCAGTGGCTGCTGCC
AGTGGCGATAAGTCGTGTCTTACCGGGTTGGACTCAAGACGATAGTTACCGGATAAGGCGCAGCGGTCGG
GCTGAACGGGGGGTTCGTGCACACAGCCCAGCTTGGAGCGAACGACCTACACCGAACTGAGATACCTACA
GCGTGAGCTATGAGAAAGCGCCACGCTTCCCGAGGGGAGAAAGGCGGACAGGTATCCGGTAAGCGGCAGG
GTCGGAACAGGAGAGCGCACGAGGGAGCTTCCAGGGGGAAACGCCTGGTATCTTTATAGTCCTGTCGGGT
TTCGCCACCTCTGACTTGAGCGTCGATTTTTGTGATGCTCGTCAGGGGGGCGGAGCCTATGGAAAAACGC
CAGCAACGCGGCCTTTTTACGGTTCCTGGCCTTTTGCTGGCCTTTTGCTCACATGTTCTTTCCTGCGTTA
TCCCCTGATTCTGTGGATAACCGTATTACCGCCTTTGAGTGAGCTGATACCGCTCGCCGCAGCCGAACGA
CCGAGCGCAACGCGTGAGCCCACCAGCTCCGTAAGTTCGGGCGCTGTGTGGCTCGTACCCGCGCATTCAG
GCGGCAGGGGGTCTAACGGGTCTAAGGCGGCGTGTACGGCCGCCACAGCGGCTCTCAGCGGCCCGGAAAC
GTCCTCGAAACGACGCATGTGTTCCTCCTGGTTGGTACAGGTGGTTGGGGGTGCTCGGCTGTCGCTGGTG
TTCCACCACCAGGGCTCGACGGGAGAGCGGGGGAGTGTGCAGTTGTGGGGTGGCCCCTCAGCGAAATATC
TGACTTGGAGCTCGTGTCGGACCATACACCGGTGATTAATCGTGGTCTACTACCAAGCGTGAGCCACGTC
GCCGACGAATTTGAGCAGCTCTGGCTGCCGTACTGGCCGCTGGCAAGCGACGATCTGCTCGAGGGGATCT
ACCGCCAAAGCCGCGCGTCGGCCCTAGGCCGCCGGTACATCGAGGCGAACCCAACAGCGCTGGCAAACCT
GCTGGTCGTGGACGTAGACCATCCAGACGCAGCGCTCCGAGCGCTCAGCGCCCGGGGGTCCCATCCGCTG
CCCAACGCGATCGTGGGCAATCGCGCCAACGGCCACGCACACGCAGTGTGGGCACTCAACGCCCCTGTTC
CACGCACCGAATACGCGCGGCGTAAGCCGCTCGCATACATGGCGGCGTGCGCCGAAGGCCTTCGGCGCGC
CGTCGATGGCGACCGCAGTTACTCAGGCCTCATGACCAAAAACCCCGGCCACATCGCCTGGGAAACGGAA
TGGCTCCACTCAGATCTCTACACACTCAGCCACATCGAGGCCGAGCTCGGCGCGAACATGCCACCGCCGC
GCTGGCGTCAGCAGACCACGTACAAAGCGGCTCCGACGCCGCTAGGGCGGAATTGCGCACTGTTCGATTC
CGTCAGGTTGTGGGCCTATCGTCCCGCCCTCATGCGGATCTACCTGCCGACCCGGAACGTGGACGGACTC
GGCCGCGCGATCTA
